Addgene plasmid #205701: MAPEW
Purpose: shRNAmir backbone for RNA interference, with E2-Crimson reporter
Depositing lab: Dapeng Wang. Depositing organization: Shandong Medical and Pharmaceutical University. Publication: miR-AB, a miRNA-based shRNA viral toolkit for multicolor-barcoded multiplex RNAi at a single-cell level. Wang D, Xiu J, Zhao J, Luo J. EMBO Rep. 2022 Apr 5;23(4):e53691. doi: 10.15252/embr.202153691. Epub 2022 Feb 24. PubMed 35201651.
Backbone
  Vector backbone: MIGR
  Vector type: Retroviral
Growth in bacteria
  Bacterial resistance: Ampicillin, 100 μg/mL
  Growth temperature: 37°C
  Growth strain: NEB Stable
  Copy number: High Copy
Gene/Insert
  Gene/Insert name: miR-AB
  Species: Synthetic
  Promoter: MSCV
  Cloning method: Restriction Enzyme; 5′ cloning site BamHI (unknown if destroyed); 3′ cloning site ApaI (unknown if destroyed)
  Sequencing primers: 3′ PGK Reverse: GCCAGAGGCCACTTGTGTAG
Terms and licenses: Academic/Nonprofit Terms; Industry Terms: Not Available to Industry
How to cite: MAPEW was a gift from Dapeng Wang (Addgene plasmid # 205701 ; http://n2t.net/addgene:205701 ; RRID:Addgene_205701)
