[The description below was written by a language model from this plasmid's Addgene catalogue record and pLannotate feature annotations shown in this document.]
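Description:
MAPEW is a gammaretroviral shRNAmir backbone built on the MIGR (MSCV-type) vector, intended for RNA interference with a far-red fluorescent readout. The proviral portion is bounded by 5' and 3' long terminal repeats of murine embryonic stem cell virus origin and carries the MESV Ψ packaging signal plus a truncated, start-codon-less MMLV gag segment. Together these allow the transcript to be packaged into retroviral particles when the structural proteins are supplied in trans by a packaging system. In bacteria the plasmid replicates from a high-copy ColE1/pUC-type origin and is selected with ampicillin through the β-lactamase gene. The remaining annotations outside the LTRs (lac promoter/operator and fragments of lacI, rop, bom, lacZα, TcR and env) are non-functional backbone remnants.

The payload is the synthetic miR-AB cassette, a microRNA-based shRNA scaffold recorded as being driven by the MSCV LTR promoter and cloned between BamHI and ApaI sites. The feature table annotates only a 3' miR-30a flanking sequence in this region, and roughly 950 nt between gag and that flank carry no annotation. The exact architecture of the scaffold and its shRNA insertion site is therefore not resolved by the record. Downstream, an independent mouse PGK promoter expresses E2-Crimson, a rapidly maturing tetrameric far-red fluorescent protein, followed by a WPRE to enhance transcript stability and expression. The reporter marks transduced cells regardless of the shRNA inserted. The construct belongs to a toolkit of miRNA-based shRNA viral vectors designed for multicolor-barcoded, multiplexed knockdown at the single-cell level, in which distinct fluorescent reporters identify which shRNA vectors a given cell has received. As deposited it serves as an empty backbone into which user-designed target sequences are cloned.
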