Features (pLannotate 1.2.2; 21 found; start..end, strand, type, name):
      1..517     +  LTR            5' LTR: 5' long terminal repeat from murine embryonic stem cell virus
    581..922     +  misc_feature   MESV Ψ: packaging signal of murine embryonic stem cell virus
    989..1405    +  CDS            gag (truncated): truncated Moloney murine leukemia virus (MMLV) gag gene lacking the start codon
   2357..2480    +  ncRNA          3' miR-30a: sequence downstream of the 71-nt precursor of the human miR-30a microRNA (Zeng et al., 2002) miRNA
   2494..2993    +  promoter       PGK promoter: mouse phosphoglycerate kinase 1 promoter
   3011..3685    +  CDS            E2-Crimson: E2-Crimson is a basic (constitutively fluorescent) far red fluorescent protein published in 2009, derived from Discosoma sp.. It is reported to be a rapidly-maturing tetramer with low acid sensitivity.
   3697..4284    +  misc_feature   WPRE: woodchuck hepatitis virus posttranscriptional regulatory element
   4289..4312    +  misc_feature   MCS (fragment): pUC18/19 multiple cloning site
   4359..4873    +  LTR            3' LTR: 3' long terminal repeat from murine embryonic stem cell virus
   5035..5051    -  protein_bind   lac operator: The lac repressor binds to the lac operator to inhibit transcription in E. coli. This inhibition can be relieved by adding lactose or isopropyl-β-D-thiogalactopyranoside (IPTG). lac repressor encoded by lacI
   5059..5089    -  promoter       lac promoter: promoter for the E. coli lac operon
   5104..5125    -  protein_bind   CAP binding site: CAP binding activates transcription in the presence of cAMP. E. coli catabolite activator protein
   5138..5230    -  CDS            lacI (fragment): lac repressor; lacI; The lac repressor binds to the lac operator to inhibit transcription in E. coli. This inhibition can be relieved by adding lactose or isopropyl-β-D-thiogalactopyranoside (IPTG).
   5413..6001    -  rep_origin     ori: high-copy-number ColE1/pMB1/pBR322/pUC origin of replication
   6172..7032    -  CDS            AmpR: β-lactamase; bla; confers resistance to ampicillin, carbenicillin, and related antibiotics
   7033..7137    -  promoter       AmpR promoter: bla
   7232..7267    +  CDS            rop (fragment): Rop protein, which maintains plasmids at low copy number; rop
   7369..7468    +  misc_feature   bom (fragment): basis of mobility region from pBR322
   7474..7623    -  CDS            lacZα (fragment): LacZα fragment of β-galactosidase; lacZ fragment
   7623..7824    -  CDS            TcR (fragment): tetracycline efflux protein; tet; confers resistance to tetracycline
   7825..7923    +  CDS            env (fragment): murine leukemia virus gPr80 envelope polyprotein precursor; env; proteolytically cleaved into gp70SU and p15TM subunits
>Addgene plasmid #205701 | MAPEW | addgene full sequence | sequence record 409141 | Addgene NGS Result
AATGAAAGACCCCACCTGTAGGTTTGGCAAGCTAGCTTAAGTAACGCCATTTTGCAAGGCATGGAAAATA
CATAACTGAGAATAGAGAAGTTCAGATCAAGGTTAGGAACAGAGAGACAGCAGAATATGGGCCAAACAGG
ATATCTGTGGTAAGCAGTTCCTGCCCCGGCTCAGGGCCAAGAACAGATGGTCCCCAGATGCGGTCCCGCC
CTCAGCAGTTTCTAGAGAACCATCAGATGTTTCCAGGGTGCCCCAAGGACCTGAAATGACCCTGTGCCTT
ATTTGAACTAACCAATCAGTTCGCTTCTCGCTTCTGTTCGCGCGCTTCTGCTCCCCGAGCTCAATAAAAG
AGCCCACAACCCCTCACTCGGCGCGCCAGTCCTCCGATAGACTGCGTCGCCCGGGTACCCGTATTCCCAA
TAAAGCCTCTTGCTGTTTGCATCCGAATCGTGGACTCGCTGATCCTTGGGAGGGTCTCCTCAGATTGATT
GACTGCCCACCTCGGGGGTCTTTCATTTGGAGGTTCCACCGAGATTTGGAGACCCCTGCCCAGGGACCAC
CGACCCCCCCGCCGGGAGGTAAGCTGGCCAGCGGTCGTTTCGTGTCTGTCTCTGTCTTTGTGCGTGTTTG
TGCCGGCATCTAATGTTTGCGCCTGCGTCTGTACTAGTTAGCTAACTAGCTCTGTATCTGGCGGACCCGT
GGTGGAACTGACGAGTTCTGAACACCCGGCCGCAACCCTGGGAGACGTCCCAGGGACTTTGGGGGCCGTT
TTTGTGGCCCGACCTGAGGAAGGGAGTCGATGTGGAATCCGACCCCGTCAGGATATGTGGTTCTGGTAGG
AGACGAGAACCTAAAACAGTTCCCGCCTCCGTCTGAATTTTTGCTTTCGGTTTGGAACCGAAGCCGCGCG
TCTTGTCTGCTGCAGCGCTGCAGCATCGTTCTGTGTTGTCTCTGTCTGACTGTGTTTCTGTATTTGTCTG
AAAATTAGGGCCAGACTGTTACCACTCCCTTAAGTTTGACCTTAGGTCACTGGAAAGATGTCGAGCGGAT
CGCTCACAACCAGTCGGTAGATGTCAAGAAGAGACGTTGGGTTACCTTCTGCTCTGCAGAATGGCCAACC
TTTAACGTCGGATGGCCGCGAGACGGCACCTTTAACCGAGACCTCATCACCCAGGTTAAGATCAAGGTCT
TTTCACCTGGCCCGCATGGACACCCAGACCAGGTCCCCTACATCGTGACCTGGGAAGCCTTGGCTTTTGA
CCCCCCTCCCTGGGTCAAGCCCTTTGTACACCCTAAGCCTCCGCCTCCTCTTCCTCCATCCGCCCCGTCT
CTCCCCCTTGAACCTCCTCGTTCGACCCCGCCTCGATCCTCCCTTTATCCAGCCCTCACTCCTTCTCTAG
GCGCCGGAATTAGATCTCTCGACTAGGGATAACAGGGTAATTGTTTGAATGAGGCTTCAGTACTTTACAG
AATCGTTGCCTGCACATCTTGGAAACACTTGCTGGGATTACTTCGACTTCTTAACCCAACAGAAGGCTCG
AGAAGGTATATTGCTGTTGACAGGATCCACATTAACAACTTTAAGTCCAGCAATTTGAGTTAAGGGTGTT
GCTCTCAATGATTTCACTAATGGTTCAATTTTTAATTTCTTTTCTTCTGGTTCAAAATTCAAGTTTCAAG
TGAAAGTGTAATATGCACCCATTTCTTTCAATAAATCTTCTAAATAGTCCACTAATGTTTTATTTTGTTT
TTTACAAAATCAAGCAGCCTCTGCTATCAATATAGAACCTTGTATTCCATCTTTATCTCTAGCTGAGTCA
TCAATTACATATCCATAACTTTCTTCATAAGCAAAAACAAAATTTAATCCGTTATCTTCTTCTTTAGCAA
TTTCTCTACCCATTCATTTCAATCCAGTTAAAGTTTTTACAATCTTAACTCCATATTTTTCCTGAGCGAT
TCTATCACCCAAATCACTTGTTACAAAACTTGAATATAGAGCCGGATTTTTTGGAATGCTATTTAAGCGT
TTTAGATTTGATAATTTTCAATCAATTAAAATTGGTCCTGTTTGATTTCCATCTAATCTTACAAAATGAC
CATCATGTTTTATTGCCATTCCAAATCTGTCAGCATCTGGGTCATTCATAATAATAATATCTGCATCATG
TTTAATACCATATTCAAGCGGTATTTTTCATGCAGGATCAAATTCTGGATTTGGATTTACAACATTTTTC
AATGTTTCATCTTCAAATGCACGATCTTCACCCTCAATAACGTTATATCCTGATTCACGTAATCTTTTTG
GGGTAAATTTAGTTCCTGTTCCATTAACTGCGCTAAAAATAGGGCCCTGCCTCGGACTTCAAGGGGCTAG
AATTCGAGCAATTATCTTGTTTACTAAAACTGAATACCTTGCTATCTCTTTGATACATTTTTACAAAGCT
GAATTAAAATGGTATAAATTAAATCACTTTTTTCAATTCTACCGGGTAGGGGAGGCGCTTTTCCCAAGGC
AGTCTGGAGCATGCGCTTTAGCAGCCCCGCTGGGCACTTGGCGCTACACAAGTGGCCTCTGGCCTCGCAC
ACATTCCACATCCACCGGTAGGCGCCAACCGGCTCCGTTCTTTGGTGGCCCCTTCGCGCCACCTTCTACT
CCTCCCCTAGTCAGGAAGTTCCCCCCCGCCCCGCAGCTCGCGTCGTGCAGGACGTGACAAATGGAAGTAG
CACGTCTCACTAGTCTCGTGCAGATGGACAGCACCGCTGAGCAATGGAAGCGGGTAGGCCTTTGGGGCAG
CGGCCAATAGCAGCTTTGCTCCTTCGCTTTCTGGGCTCAGAGGCTGGGAAGGGGTGGGTCCGGGGGCGGG
CTCAGGGGCGGGCTCAGGGGCGGGGCGGGCGCCCGAAGGTCCTCCGGAGGCCCGGCATTCTGCACGCTTC
AAAAGCGCACGTCTGCCGCGCTGTTCTCCTCTTCCTCATCTCCGGGCCTTTCGACCTTTAATTAACCACC
ATGGATAGCACTGAGAACGTCATCAAGCCCTTCATGCGCTTCAAGGTGCACATGGAGGGCTCCGTGAACG
GCCACGAGTTCGAGATCGAGGGCGTGGGCGAGGGCAAGCCCTACGAGGGCACCCAGACCGCCAAGCTGCA
AGTGACCAAGGGCGGCCCCCTGCCCTTCGCCTGGGACATCCTGTCCCCCCAGTTCTTCTACGGCTCCAAG
GCGTACATCAAGCACCCCGCCGACATCCCCGACTACCTCAAGCAGTCCTTCCCCGAGGGCTTCAAGTGGG
AGCGCGTGATGAACTTCGAGGACGGCGGCGTGGTGACCGTGACCCAGGACTCATCCCTGCAAGACGGCAC
CCTCATCTACCACGTCAAGTTCATCGGCGTGAACTTCCCCTCCGACGGCCCCGTAATGCAGAAGAAAACT
CTTGGCTGGGAGCCCTCCACTGAGCGCAACTACCCCCGCGACGGCGTGCTGAAGGGCGAGAACCACATGG
CGCTGAAGCTGAAGGGCGGCGGCCACTACCTGTGTGAGTTCAAGTCCATCTACATGGCTAAGAAGCCCGT
GAAGCTGCCCGGCTACCACTACGTGGACTACAAGCTCGACATCACCTCCCACAACGAGGACTACACCGTG
GTGGAGCAGTACGAACGCGCCGAGGCCCGCCACCACCTGTTCCAGTAGGTTTAAACATCAACCTCTGGAT
TACAAAATTTGTGAAAGATTGACTGGTATTCTTAACTATGTTGCTCCTTTTACGCTATGTGGATACGCTG
CTTTAATGCCTTTGTATCATGCTATTGCTTCCCGTATGGCTTTCATTTTCTCCTCCTTGTATAAATCCTG
GTTGCTGTCTCTTTATGAGGAGTTGTGGCCCGTTGTCAGGCAACGTGGCGTGGTGTGCACTGTGTTTGCT
GACGCAACCCCCACTGGTTGGGGCATTGCCACCACCTGTCAGCTCCTTTCCGGGACTTTCGCTTTCCCCC
TCCCTATTGCCACGGCGGAACTCATCGCCGCCTGCCTTGCCCGCTGCTGGACAGGGGCTCGGCTGTTGGG
CACTGACAATTCCGTGGTGTTGTCGGGGAAGCTGACGTCCTTTCCATGGCTGCTCGCCTGTGTTGCCACC
TGGATTCTGCGCGGGACGTCCTTCTGCTACGTCCCTTCGGCCCTCAATCCAGCGGACCTTCCTTCCCGCG
GCCTGCTGCCGGCTCTGCGGCCTCTTCCGCGTCTTCGCCTTCGCCCTCAGACGAGTCGGATCTCCCTTTG
GGCCGCCTCCCCGCCTGGGTCGACCTGCAGGCATGCAAGCTTATCGATAAAATAAAAGATTTTATTTAGT
CTCCAGAAAAAGGGGGGAATGAAAGACCCCACCTGTAGGTTTGGCAAGCTAGCTTAAGTAACGCCATTTT
GCAAGGCATGGAAAATACATAACTGAGAATAGAGAAGTTCAGATCAAGGTTAGGAACAGAGAGACAGCAG
AATATGGGCCAAACAGGATATCTGTGGTAAGCAGTTCCTGCCCCGGCTCAGGGCCAAGAACAGATGGTCC
CCAGATGCGGTCCCGCCCTCAGCAGTTTCTAGAGAACCATCAGATGTTTCCAGGGTGCCCCAAGGACCTG
AAATGACCCTGTGCCTTATTTGAACTAACCAATCAGTTCGCTTCTCGCTTCTGTTCGCGCGCTTCTGCTC
CCCGAGCTCAATAAAAGAGCCCACAACCCCTCACTCGGCGCGCCAGTCCTCCGATAGACTGCGTCGCCCG
GGTACCCGTGTATCCAATAAACCCTCTTGCAGTTGCATCCGACTTGTGGTCTCGCTGTTCCTTGGGAGGG
TCTCCTCTGAGTGATTGACTACCCGTCAGCGGGGGTCTTTCATGGGTAACAGTTTCTTGAAGTTGGAGAA
CAACATTCTGAGGGTAGGAGTCGAATATTAAGTAATCCTGACTCAATTAGCCACTGTTTTGAATCCACAT
ACTCCAATACTCCTGAAATAGTTCATTATGGACAGCGCAGAAAGAGCTGGGGAGAATTGTGAAATTGTTA
TCCGCTCACAATTCCACACAACATACGAGCCGGAAGCATAAAGTGTAAAGCCTGGGGTGCCTAATGAGTG
AGCTAACTCACATTAATTGCGTTGCGCTCACTGCCCGCTTTCCAGTCGGGAAACCTGTCGTGCCAGCTGC
ATTAATGAATCGGCCAACGCGCGGGGAGAGGCGGTTTGCGTATTGGGCGCTCTTCCGCTTCCTCGCTCAC
TGACTCGCTGCGCTCGGTCGTTCGGCTGCGGCGAGCGGTATCAGCTCACTCAAAGGCGGTAATACGGTTA
TCCACAGAATCAGGGGATAACGCAGGAAAGAACATGTGAGCAAAAGGCCAGCAAAAGGCCAGGAACCGTA
AAAAGGCCGCGTTGCTGGCGTTTTTCCATAGGCTCCGCCCCCCTGACGAGCATCACAAAAATCGACGCTC
AAGTCAGAGGTGGCGAAACCCGACAGGACTATAAAGATACCAGGCGTTTCCCCCTGGAAGCTCCCTCGTG
CGCTCTCCTGTTCCGACCCTGCCGCTTACCGGATACCTGTCCGCCTTTCTCCCTTCGGGAAGCGTGGCGC
TTTCTCATAGCTCACGCTGTAGGTATCTCAGTTCGGTGTAGGTCGTTCGCTCCAAGCTGGGCTGTGTGCA
CGAACCCCCCGTTCAGCCCGACCGCTGCGCCTTATCCGGTAACTATCGTCTTGAGTCCAACCCGGTAAGA
CACGACTTATCGCCACTGGCAGCAGCCACTGGTAACAGGATTAGCAGAGCGAGGTATGTAGGCGGTGCTA
CAGAGTTCTTGAAGTGGTGGCCTAACTACGGCTACACTAGAAGAACAGTATTTGGTATCTGCGCTCTGCT
GAAGCCAGTTACCTTCGGAAAAAGAGTTGGTAGCTCTTGATCCGGCAAACAAACCACCGCTGGTAGCGGT
GGTTTTTTTGTTTGCAAGCAGCAGATTACGCGCAGAAAAAAAGGATCTCAAGAAGATCCTTTGATCTTTT
CTACGGGGTCTGACGCTCAGTGGAACGAAAACTCACGTTAAGGGATTTTGGTCATGAGATTATCAAAAAG
GATCTTCACCTAGATCCTTTTAAATTAAAAATGAAGTTTTAAATCAATCTAAAGTATATATGAGTAAACT
TGGTCTGACAGTTACCAATGCTTAATCAGTGAGGCACCTATCTCAGCGATCTGTCTATTTCGTTCATCCA
TAGTTGCCTGACTCCCCGTCGTGTAGATAACTACGATACGGGAGGGCTTACCATCTGGCCCCAGTGCTGC
AATGATACCGCGAGACCCACGCTCACCGGCTCCAGATTTATCAGCAATAAACCAGCCAGCCGGAAGGGCC
GAGCGCAGAAGTGGTCCTGCAACTTTATCCGCCTCCATCCAGTCTATTAATTGTTGCCGGGAAGCTAGAG
TAAGTAGTTCGCCAGTTAATAGTTTGCGCAACGTTGTTGCCATTGCTACAGGCATCGTGGTGTCACGCTC
GTCGTTTGGTATGGCTTCATTCAGCTCCGGTTCCCAACGATCAAGGCGAGTTACATGATCCCCCATGTTG
TGCAAAAAAGCGGTTAGCTCCTTCGGTCCTCCGATCGTTGTCAGAAGTAAGTTGGCCGCAGTGTTATCAC
TCATGGTTATGGCAGCACTGCATAATTCTCTTACTGTCATGCCATCCGTAAGATGCTTTTCTGTGACTGG
TGAGTACTCAACCAAGTCATTCTGAGAATAGTGTATGCGGCGACCGAGTTGCTCTTGCCCGGCGTCAATA
CGGGATAATACCGCGCCACATAGCAGAACTTTAAAAGTGCTCATCATTGGAAAACGTTCTTCGGGGCGAA
AACTCTCAAGGATCTTACCGCTGTTGAGATCCAGTTCGATGTAACCCACTCGTGCACCCAACTGATCTTC
AGCATCTTTTACTTTCACCAGCGTTTCTGGGTGAGCAAAAACAGGAAGGCAAAATGCCGCAAAAAAGGGA
ATAAGGGCGACACGGAAATGTTGAATACTCATACTCTTCCTTTTTCAATATTATTGAAGCATTTATCAGG
GTTATTGTCTCATGAGCGGATACATATTTGAATGTATTTAGAAAAATAAACAAATAGGGGTTCCGCGCAC
ATTTCCCCGAAAAGTGCCACCTGACGTCTAAGAAACCATTATTATCATGACATTAACCTATAAAAATAGG
CGTATCACGAGGCCCTTTCGTCTCGCGCGTTTCGGTGATGACGGTGAAAACCTCTGACACATGCAGCTCC
CGGAGACGGTCACAGCTTGTCTGTAAGCGGATGCCGGGAGCAGACAAGCCCGTCAGGGCGCGTCAGCGGG
TGTTGGCGGGTGTCGGGGCTGGCTTAACTATGCGGCATCAGAGCAGATTGTACTGAGAGTGCACCATATG
CGGTGTGAAATACCGCACAGATGCGTAAGGAGAAAATACCGCATCAGGCGCCATTCGCCATTCAGGCTGC
GCAACTGTTGGGAAGGGCGATCGGTGCGGGCCTCTTCGCTATTACGCCAGCTGGCGAAAGGGGGATGTGC
TGCAAGGCGATTAAGTTGGGTAACGCCAGGGTTTTCCCAGTCACGACGTTGTAAAACGACGGCGCAAGGA
ATGGTGCATGCAAGGAGATGGCGCCCAACAGTCCCCCGGCCACGGGGCCTGCCACCATACCCACGCCGAA
ACAAGCGCTCATGAGCCCGAAGTGGCGAGCCCGATCTTCCCCATCGGTGATGTCGGCGATATAGGCGCCA
GCAACCGCACCTGTGGCGCCGGTGATGCCGGCCACGATGCGTCCGGCGTAGAGGCGATTAGTCCAATTTG
TTAAAGACAGGATATCAGTGGTCCAGGCTCTAGTTTTGACTCAACAATATCACCAGCTGAAGCCTATAGA
GTACGAGCCATAGATAAAATAAAAGATTTTATTTAGTCTCCAGAAAAAGGGGGG
